Addgene plasmid #78204: pET22b_EcSSB_2
Purpose: Expression of single-cysteine variant of single-stranded DNA-binding protein protein, EcSSB, as scaffold for ssDNA biosensor
Depositing lab: Martin Webb. Depositing organization: Francis Crick Institute. Publication: Visualizing helicases unwinding DNA at the single molecule level. Fili N, Mashanov GI, Toseland CP, Batters C, Wallace MI, Yeeles JT, Dillingham MS, Webb MR, Molloy JE. Nucleic Acids Res. 2010 Jul;38(13):4448-57. doi: 10.1093/nar/gkq173. Epub 2010 Mar 28. PubMed 20350930.
Backbone
  Vector backbone: pET22b
  Vector type: Bacterial Expression
Growth in bacteria
  Bacterial resistance: Ampicillin, 100 μg/mL
  Growth temperature: 37°C
  Growth strain: DH5alpha
  Growth instructions: use BL21-DE3 pLysS for protein expression
  Copy number: High Copy
Gene/Insert
  Gene/Insert name: ssb (W88C)
  Species: E. coli
  Mutation: W88C (please see depositor comment below)
  Promoter: T7
  Cloning method: Restriction Enzyme; 5′ cloning site Unknown (unknown if destroyed); 3′ cloning site Unknown (unknown if destroyed)
  Sequencing primers: 5′ T7; 3′ T7 terminal
Terms and licenses: Academic/Nonprofit Terms; Industry Terms: Not Available to Industry
Depositor comments: Please note- The numbering system used was for the mature natural wild-type ssb protein. The N-terminal methionine is quantitatively cleaved off in E. coli and was not numbered so all mutations will be off by 1 nucleotide (e.g., W89C = W88C). The expressed protein is a single-cysteine variant of E. coli single-stranded DNA-binding protein, EcSSB, for subsequent labeling at the cysteine. The adduct with Cy3B maleimide has been used as a biosensor for single-stranded DNA in TIRF microscopy measurements.
How to cite: pET22b_EcSSB_2 was a gift from Martin Webb (Addgene plasmid # 78204 ; http://n2t.net/addgene:78204 ; RRID:Addgene_78204)
