[The description below was written by a language model from this plasmid's Addgene catalogue record and pLannotate feature annotations shown in this document.]
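Description:
pET22b_EcSSB_2 is a 5.9 kb bacterial expression plasmid built on the pET22b backbone for producing a single-cysteine variant of the Escherichia coli single-stranded DNA-binding protein (EcSSB). It replicates from a ColE1/pMB1-type origin and is selected with ampicillin through the β-lactamase gene. The catalogue lists it as high copy, although the annotation also shows the rop gene and bom region inherited from pBR322, which are usually associated with more moderate copy number. An f1 origin is present, along with remnant tetracycline-resistance fragments that are typical backbone leftovers rather than functional markers.

The ssb coding sequence sits downstream of a T7 promoter, a lac operator and the T7 gene 10 ribosome binding site, and is followed by a T7 terminator. A plasmid-borne lacI gene supplies repressor, so expression depends on a host providing T7 RNA polymerase and is induced with IPTG. No pelB leader is annotated. A short His-tag fragment from the vector lies about 50 nt beyond the annotated end of ssb; the record does not state whether it is fused to the protein. The cloning sites are recorded as unknown.

The insert carries the W88C substitution, numbered from the mature protein after removal of the initiator methionine, so it corresponds to position 89 of the encoded sequence. The introduced cysteine provides a single site for thiol-reactive labelling. According to the depositor, the Cy3B maleimide adduct has served as a fluorescent biosensor for single-stranded DNA in TIRF microscopy, in work visualising helicase unwinding of DNA at the single-molecule level.
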