Features (pLannotate 1.2.2; 19 found; start..end, strand, type, name):
     12..467     +  rep_origin     f1 ori (sequence partly withheld): f1 bacteriophage origin of replication; arrow indicates direction of (+) strand synthesis
    494..598     +  promoter       AmpR promoter: bla
    599..1459    +  CDS            AmpR: β-lactamase; bla; confers resistance to ampicillin, carbenicillin, and related antibiotics
   1630..2218    +  rep_origin     ori: high-copy-number ColE1/pMB1/pBR322/pUC origin of replication
   2404..2546    -  misc_feature   bom: basis of mobility region from pBR322
   2648..2839    -  CDS            rop: Rop protein, which maintains plasmids at low copy number; rop
   2856..3236    +  CDS            YPB1_ECOLX: Protein predicted: Swiss-Prot protein existence level 4. From Escherichia coli.
   3308..3599    -  CDS            TcR (fragment): tetracycline efflux protein; tet; confers resistance to tetracycline
   3614..3635    -  protein_bind   CAP binding site: CAP binding activates transcription in the presence of cAMP. E. coli catabolite activator protein
   3648..4730    -  CDS            lacI: lac repressor; lacI; The lac repressor binds to the lac operator to inhibit transcription in E. coli. This inhibition can be relieved by adding lactose or isopropyl-β-D-thiogalactopyranoside (IPTG).
   4731..4808    -  promoter       lacI promoter: lacI
   4816..5095    -  CDS            TcR (fragment): tetracycline efflux protein; tet; confers resistance to tetracycline
   5117..5135    +  promoter       T7 promoter: promoter for bacteriophage T7 RNA polymerase
   5136..5160    +  protein_bind   lac operator: The lac repressor binds to the lac operator to inhibit transcription in E. coli. This inhibition can be relieved by adding lactose or isopropyl-β-D-thiogalactopyranoside (IPTG). lac repressor encoded by lacI
   5175..5197    +  RBS            RBS: efficient ribosome binding site from bacteriophage T7 gene 10 (Olins and Rangwala, 1989)
   5205..5738    +  CDS            ssb: SSB_ECOLI - Also known as exrB, lexC. Experimental evidence at protein level: Swiss-Prot protein existence level 1. Plays an important role in DNA replication, recombination and repair. Binds to ssDNA and to an array of partner proteins to recruit them to their sites of action during DNA metabolism. Acts as a sliding platform that migrates on DNA via reptation. SSB or its 10 C-terminal amino acids stimulates the ATPase activity of RadD (PubMed:27519413). From Escherichia coli (strain K12).
   5788..5805    +  CDS            9xHis (fragment): 9xHis affinity tag
   5815..5864    +  CDS            SET1 (fragment): solubility-enhancement tag derived from T7 phage gene 10B
   5872..5919    +  terminator     T7 terminator: transcription terminator for bacteriophage T7 RNA polymerase
>Addgene plasmid #78204 | pET22b_EcSSB_2 | addgene full sequence | sequence record 151737 | Addgene Assembled Sequence
TGGCGAATGGG
[124 nt withheld, positions 12-135]
C
[91 nt withheld, positions 137-227]
A
[49 nt withheld, positions 229-277]
CCTTTGACGTTGGAGTCCACGTTCTTT
[37 nt withheld, positions 305-341]
ACCCTATCTCGGTCTATTCTTTTGATTTATAAGGGATTTTGCCGATTTCGGCCTATTGGTTAAAAAATGA
GCTGATTTAACAAAAATTTAACGCGAATTTTAACAAAATATTAACGTTTACAATTTCAGGTGGCACTTTT
CGGGGAAATGTGCGCGGAACCCCTATTTGTTTATTTTTCTAAATACATTCAAATATGTATCCGCTCATGA
GACAATAACCCTGATAAATGCTTCAATAATATTGAAAAAGGAAGAGTATGAGTATTCAACATTTCCGTGT
CGCCCTTATTCCCTTTTTTGCGGCATTTTGCCTTCCTGTTTTTGCTCACCCAGAAACGCTGGTGAAAGTA
AAAGATGCTGAAGATCAGTTGGGTGCACGAGTGGGTTACATCGAACTGGATCTCAACAGCGGTAAGATCC
TTGAGAGTTTTCGCCCCGAAGAACGTTTTCCAATGATGAGCACTTTTAAAGTTCTGCTATGTGGCGCGGT
ATTATCCCGTATTGACGCCGGGCAAGAGCAACTCGGTCGCCGCATACACTATTCTCAGAATGACTTGGTT
GAGTACTCACCAGTCACAGAAAAGCATCTTACGGATGGCATGACAGTAAGAGAATTATGCAGTGCTGCCA
TAACCATGAGTGATAACACTGCGGCCAACTTACTTCTGACAACGATCGGAGGACCGAAGGAGCTAACCGC
TTTTTTGCACAACATGGGGGATCATGTAACTCGCCTTGATCGTTGGGAACCGGAGCTGAATGAAGCCATA
CCAAACGACGAGCGTGACACCACGATGCCTGCAGCAATGGCAACAACGTTGCGCAAACTATTAACTGGCG
AACTACTTACTCTAGCTTCCCGGCAACAATTAATAGACTGGATGGAGGCGGATAAAGTTGCAGGACCACT
TCTGCGCTCGGCCCTTCCGGCTGGCTGGTTTATTGCTGATAAATCTGGAGCCGGTGAGCGTGGGTCTCGC
GGTATCATTGCAGCACTGGGGCCAGATGGTAAGCCCTCCCGTATCGTAGTTATCTACACGACGGGGAGTC
AGGCAACTATGGATGAACGAAATAGACAGATCGCTGAGATAGGTGCCTCACTGATTAAGCATTGGTAACT
GTCAGACCAAGTTTACTCATATATACTTTAGATTGATTTAAAACTTCATTTTTAATTTAAAAGGATCTAG
GTGAAGATCCTTTTTGATAATCTCATGACCAAAATCCCTTAACGTGAGTTTTCGTTCCACTGAGCGTCAG
ACCCCGTAGAAAAGATCAAAGGATCTTCTTGAGATCCTTTTTTTCTGCGCGTAATCTGCTGCTTGCAAAC
AAAAAAACCACCGCTACCAGCGGTGGTTTGTTTGCCGGATCAAGAGCTACCAACTCTTTTTCCGAAGGTA
ACTGGCTTCAGCAGAGCGCAGATACCAAATACTGTCCTTCTAGTGTAGCCGTAGTTAGGCCACCACTTCA
AGAACTCTGTAGCACCGCCTACATACCTCGCTCTGCTAATCCTGTTACCAGTGGCTGCTGCCAGTGGCGA
TAAGTCGTGTCTTACCGGGTTGGACTCAAGACGATAGTTACCGGATAAGGCGCAGCGGTCGGGCTGAACG
GGGGGTTCGTGCACACAGCCCAGCTTGGAGCGAACGACCTACACCGAACTGAGATACCTACAGCGTGAGC
TATGAGAAAGCGCCACGCTTCCCGAAGGGAGAAAGGCGGACAGGTATCCGGTAAGCGGCAGGGTCGGAAC
AGGAGAGCGCACGAGGGAGCTTCCAGGGGGAAACGCCTGGTATCTTTATAGTCCTGTCGGGTTTCGCCAC
CTCTGACTTGAGCGTCGATTTTTGTGATGCTCGTCAGGGGGGCGGAGCCTATGGAAAAACGCCAGCAACG
CGGCCTTTTTACGGTTCCTGGCCTTTTGCTGGCCTTTTGCTCACATGTTCTTTCCTGCGTTATCCCCTGA
TTCTGTGGATAACCGTATTACCGCCTTTGAGTGAGCTGATACCGCTCGCCGCAGCCGAACGACCGAGCGC
AGCGAGTCAGTGAGCGAGGAAGCGGAAGAGCGCCTGATGCGGTATTTTCTCCTTACGCATCTGTGCGGTA
TTTCACACCGCATATATGGTGCACTCTCAGTACAATCTGCTCTGATGCCGCATAGTTAAGCCAGTATACA
CTCCGCTATCGCTACGTGACTGGGTCATGGCTGCGCCCCGACACCCGCCAACACCCGCTGACGCGCCCTG
ACGGGCTTGTCTGCTCCCGGCATCCGCTTACAGACAAGCTGTGACCGTCTCCGGGAGCTGCATGTGTCAG
AGGTTTTCACCGTCATCACCGAAACGCGCGAGGCAGCTGCGGTAAAGCTCATCAGCGTGGTCGTGAAGCG
ATTCACAGATGTCTGCCTGTTCATCCGCGTCCAGCTCGTTGAGTTTCTCCAGAAGCGTTAATGTCTGGCT
TCTGATAAAGCGGGCCATGTTAAGGGCGGTTTTTTCCTGTTTGGTCACTGATGCCTCCGTGTAAGGGGGA
TTTCTGTTCATGGGGGTAATGATACCGATGAAACGAGAGAGGATGCTCACGATACGGGTTACTGATGATG
AACATGCCCGGTTACTGGAACGTTGTGAGGGTAAACAACTGGCGGTATGGATGCGGCGGGACCAGAGAAA
AATCACTCAGGGTCAATGCCAGCGCTTCGTTAATACAGATGTAGGTGTTCCACAGGGTAGCCAGCAGCAT
CCTGCGATGCAGATCCGGAACATAATGGTGCAGGGCGCTGACTTCCGCGTTTCCAGACTTTACGAAACAC
GGAAACCGAAGACCATTCATGTTGTTGCTCAGGTCGCAGACGTTTTGCAGCAGCAGTCGCTTCACGTTCG
CTCGCGTATCGGTGATTCATTCTGCTAACCAGTAAGGCAACCCCGCCAGCCTAGCCGGGTCCTCAACGAC
AGGAGCACGATCATGCGCACCCGTGGGGCCGCCATGCCGGCGATAATGGCCTGCTTCTCGCCGAAACGTT
TGGTGGCGGGACCAGTGACGAAGGCTTGAGCGAGGGCGTGCAAGATTCCGAATACCGCAAGCGACAGGCC
GATCATCGTCGCGCTCCAGCGAAAGCGGTCCTCGCCGAAAATGACCCAGAGCGCTGCCGGCACCTGTCCT
ACGAGTTGCATGATAAAGAAGACAGTCATAAGTGCGGCGACGATAGTCATGCCCCGCGCCCACCGGAAGG
AGCTGACTGGGTTGAAGGCTCTCAAGGGCATCGGTCGAGATCCCGGTGCCTAATGAGTGAGCTAACTTAC
ATTAATTGCGTTGCGCTCACTGCCCGCTTTCCAGTCGGGAAACCTGTCGTGCCAGCTGCATTAATGAATC
GGCCAACGCGCGGGGAGAGGCGGTTTGCGTATTGGGCGCCAGGGTGGTTTTTCTTTTCACCAGTGAGACG
GGCAACAGCTGATTGCCCTTCACCGCCTGGCCCTGAGAGAGTTGCAGCAAGCGGTCCACGCTGGTTTGCC
CCAGCAGGCGAAAATCCTGTTTGATGGTGGTTAACGGCGGGATATAACATGAGCTGTCTTCGGTATCGTC
GTATCCCACTACCGAGATATCCGCACCAACGCGCAGCCCGGACTCGGTAATGGCGCGCATTGCGCCCAGC
GCCATCTGATCGTTGGCAACCAGCATCGCAGTGGGAACGATGCCCTCATTCAGCATTTGCATGGTTTGTT
GAAAACCGGACATGGCACTCCAGTCGCCTTCCCGTTCCGCTATCGGCTGAATTTGATTGCGAGTGAGATA
TTTATGCCAGCCAGCCAGACGCAGACGCGCCGAGACAGAACTTAATGGGCCCGCTAACAGCGCGATTTGC
TGGTGACCCAATGCGACCAGATGCTCCACGCCCAGTCGCGTACCGTCTTCATGGGAGAAAATAATACTGT
TGATGGGTGTCTGGTCAGAGACATCAAGAAATAACGCCGGAACATTAGTGCAGGCAGCTTCCACAGCAAT
GGCATCCTGGTCATCCAGCGGATAGTTAATGATCAGCCCACTGACGCGTTGCGCGAGAAGATTGTGCACC
GCCGCTTTACAGGCTTCGACGCCGCTTCGTTCTACCATCGACACCACCACGCTGGCACCCAGTTGATCGG
CGCGAGATTTAATCGCCGCGACAATTTGCGACGGCGCGTGCAGGGCCAGACTGGAGGTGGCAACGCCAAT
CAGCAACGACTGTTTGCCCGCCAGTTGTTGTGCCACGCGGTTGGGAATGTAATTCAGCTCCGCCATCGCC
GCTTCCACTTTTTCCCGCGTTTTCGCAGAAACGTGGCTGGCCTGGTTCACCACGCGGGAAACGGTCTGAT
AAGAGACACCGGCATACTCTGCGACATCGTATAACGTTACTGGTTTCACATTCACCACCCTGAATTGACT
CTCTTCCGGGCGCTATCATGCCATACCGCGAAAGGTTTTGCGCCATTCGATGGTGTCCGGGATCTCGACG
CTCTCCCTTATGCGACTCCTGCATTAGGAAGCAGCCCAGTAGTAGGTTGAGGCCGTTGAGCACCGCCGCC
GCAAGGAATGGTGCATGCAAGGAGATGGCGCCCAACAGTCCCCCGGCCACGGGGCCTGCCACCATACCCA
CGCCGAAACAAGCGCTCATGAGCCCGAAGTGGCGAGCCCGATCTTCCCCATCGGTGATGTCGGCGATATA
GGCGCCAGCAACCGCACCTGTGGCGCCGGTGATGCCGGCCACGATGCGTCCGGCGTAGAGGATCGAGATC
TCGATCCCGCGAAATTAATACGACTCACTATAGGGGAATTGTGAGCGGATAACAATTCCCCTCTAGAAAT
AATTTTGTTTAACTTTAAGAAGGAGATATACATATGGCCAGCAGAGGCGTAAACAAGGTTATTCTCGTTG
GTAATCTGGGTCAGGACCCGGAAGTACGCTACATGCCAAATGGTGGCGCAGTTGCCAACATTACGCTGGC
TACTTCCGAATCCTGGCGTGATAAAGCGACCGGCGAGATGAAAGAACAGACTGAATGGCACCGCGTTGTG
CTGTTCGGCAAACTGGCAGAAGTGGCGAGCGAATATCTGCGTAAAGGTTCTCAGGTTTATATCGAAGGTC
AGCTGCGTACCCGTAAATGCACCGATCAATCCGGTCAGGATCGCTACACCACAGAAGTCGTGGTGAACGT
TGGCGGCACCATGCAGATGCTGGGTGGTCGTCAGGGTGGTGGCGCTCCGGCAGGTGGCAATATCGGTGGT
GGTCAGCCGCAGGGCGGTTGGGGTCAGCCTCAGCAGCCGCAGGGTGGCAATCAGTTCAGCGGCGGCGCGC
AGTCTCGCCCGCAGCAGTCCGCTCCGGCAGCGCCGTCTAACGAGCCGCCGATGGACTTTGATGATGACAT
TCCGTTCTGAGGATCCGAATTCGAGCTCCGTCGACAAGCTTGCGGCCGCACTCGAGCACCACCACCACCA
CCACTGAGATCCGGCTGCTAACAAAGCCCGAAAGGAAGCTGAGTTGGCTGCTGCCACCGCTGAGCAATAA
CTAGCATAACCCCTTGGGGCCTCTAAACGGGTCTTGAGGGGTTTTTTGCTGAAAGGAGGAACTATATCCG
GAT
