>Addgene plasmid #78204 | pET22b_EcSSB_2 | depositor partial sequence | sequence record 146041 | Ssb gene
TGCGCCATTCGATGGTGTCCGGGATCTCGACGCTCTCCCTTATGCGACTCCTGCATTAGGAAGCAGCCCA
GTAGTAGGTTGAGGCCGTTGAGCACCGCCGCCGCAAGGAATGGTGCATGCAAGGAGATGGCGCCCAACAG
TCCCCCGGCCACGGGGCCTGCCACCATACCCACGCCGAAACAAGCGCTCATGAGCCCGAAGTGGCGAGCC
CGATCTTCCCCATCGGTGATGTCGGCGATATAGGCGCCAGCAACCGCACCTGTGGCGCCGGTGATGCCGG
CCACGATGCGTCCGGCGTAGAGGATCGAGATCTCGATCCCGCGAAATTAATACGACTCACTATAGGGGAA
TTGTGAGCGGATAACAATTCCCCTCTAGAAATAATTTTGTTTAACTTTAAGAAGGAGATATACATATGGC
CAGCAGAGGCGTAAACAAGGTTATTCTCGTTGGTAATCTGGGTCAGGACCCGGAAGTACGCTACATGCCA
AATGGTGGCGCAGTTGCCAACATTACGCTGGCTACTTCCGAATCCTGGCGTGATAAAGCGACCGGCGAGA
TGAAAGAACAGACTGAATGGCACCGCGTTGTGCTGTTCGGCAAACTGGCAGAAGTGGCGAGCGAATATCT
GCGTAAAGGTTCTCAGGTTTATATCGAAGGTCAGCTGCGTACCCGTAAATGCACCGATCAATCCGGTCAG
GATCGCTACACCACAGAAGTCGTGGTGAACGTTGGCGGCACCATGCAGATGCTGGGTGGTCGTCAGGGTG
GTGGCGCTCCGGCAGGTGGCAATATCGGTGGTGGTCAGCCGCAGGGCGGTTGGGGTCAGCCTCAGCAGCC
GCAGGGTGGCAATCAGTTCAGCGGCGGCGCGCAGTCTCGCCCGCAGCAGTCCGCTCCGGCAGCGCCGTCT
AACGAGCCGCCGATGGACTTTGATGATGACATTCCGTTCTGAGGATCCGAATTCGAGCTCCGTCGACAAG
CTTGCGGCCGCACTCGAGCACCACCACCACCACCACTGAGATCCGGCTGCTAACAAAGCCCGAAAG
