>Addgene plasmid #78204 | pET22b_EcSSB_2 | addgene partial sequence | sequence record 151738 | T7 5'-TAATACGACTCACTATAGGG-3'
AATAATTTTGTTTAACTTTAAGAAGGAGATATACATATGGCCAGCAGAGGCGTAAACAAGGTTATTCTCG
TTGGTAATCTGGGTCAGGACCCGGAAGTACGCTACATGCCAAATGGTGGCGCAGTTGCCAACATTACGCT
GGCTACTTCCGAATCCTGGCGTGATAAAGCGACCGGCGAGATGAAAGAACAGACTGAATGGCACCGCGTT
GTGCTGTTCGGCAAACTGGCAGAAGTGGCGAGCGAATATCTGCGTAAAGGTTCTCAGGTTTATATCGAAG
GTCAGCTGCGTACCCGTAAATGCACCGATCAATCCGGTCAGGATCGCTACACCACAGAAGTCGTGGTGAA
CGTTGGCGGCACCATGCAGATGCTGGGTGGTCGTCAGGGTGGTGGCGCTCCGGCAGGTGGCAATATCGGT
GGTGGTCAGCCGCAGGGCGGTTGGGGTCAGCCTCAGCAGCCGCAGGGTGGCAATCAGTTCAGCGGCGGCG
CGCAGTCTCGCCCGCAGCAGTCCGCTCCGGCAGCGCCGTCTAACGAGCCGCCGATGGACTTTGATGATGA
CATTCCGTTCTGAGGATCCGAATTCGAGCTCCGTCGACAAGCTTGCGGCCGCACTCGAGCACCACCACCA
CCACCACTGAGATCCGGCTGCTAACAAAGCCCGAAAGGAAGCTGAGTTGGCTGCTGCCACCGCTGAGCAA
TAACTAGCATAACCCCTTGGGGCCTCTAAACGGGTCTTGAGGGGTTTTTTGCTGAAAGGAGGAACTATAT
CCGGATTGGCGAATGGG
[83 nt withheld, positions 788-870]
