>Addgene plasmid #78204 | pET22b_EcSSB_2 | addgene partial sequence | sequence record 151739 | T7term 5'-GCTAGTTATTGCTCAGCGG-3'
TTCCTTTCGGGCTTTGTTAGCAGCCGGATCTCAGTGGTGGTGGTGGTGGTGCTCGAGTGCGGCCGCAAGC
TTGTCGACGGAGCTCGAATTCGGATCCTCAGAACGGAATGTCATCATCAAAGTCCATCGGCGGCTCGTTA
GACGGCGCTGCCGGAGCGGACTGCTGCGGGCGAGACTGCGCGCCGCCGCTGAACTGATTGCCACCCTGCG
GCTGCTGAGGCTGACCCCAACCGCCCTGCGGCTGACCACCACCGATATTGCCACCTGCCGGAGCGCCACC
ACCCTGACGACCACCCAGCATCTGCATGGTGCCGCCAACGTTCACCACGACTTCTGTGGTGTAGCGATCC
TGACCGGATTGATCGGTGCATTTACGGGTACGCAGCTGACCTTCGATATAAACCTGAGAACCTTTACGCA
GATATTCGCTCGCCACTTCTGCCAGTTTGCCGAACAGCACAACGCGGTGCCATTCAGTCTGTTCTTTCAT
CTCGCCGGTCGCTTTATCACGCCAGGATTCGGAAGTAGCCAGCGTAATGTTGGCAACTGCGCCACCATTT
GGCATGTAGCGTACTTCCGGGTCCTGACCCAGATTACCAACGAGAATAACCTTGTTTACGCCTCTGCTGG
CCATATGTATATCTCCTTCTTAAAGTTAAACAAAATTATTTCTAGAGGGGAATTGTTATCCGCTCACAAT
TCCCCTATAGTGAGTCGTATTAATTTCGCGGGATCGAGATCTCGATCCTCTACGCCGGACGCATCGTGGC
CGGCATCACCGGCGCCACAGGTGCGGTTGCTGGCGCCTATATCGCCGACATCACCGATGGGGAAGATCGG
GCTCGCCACTTCGGGCTCATGAGCGCTTGTTTCGGCGTGGGTATGGTGGCAGGCCCCGTGGCCGGGGGAC
TGTTGGGCGCCATCTCCTTGCATGCACCATTCCTTGCGGCGGCGGTGCTCAACGGCCTCAACCTACTACT
GGGCTGCTTCCTAATGCAGGAGTCGCATAAGGGAGAGCG
